Addgene plasmid #49046: pJ609 Flag-Sumo1
Purpose: Mammalian expression of N-terminally tagged Sumo1
Depositing lab: Lianna Swanson. Depositing organization: Addgene.
Backbone
  Vector backbone: pJexpress609
  Backbone manufacturer: DNA2.0
  Total vector size (bp): 5127
  Vector type: Mammalian Expression
  Selectable markers: Puromycin
Growth in bacteria
  Bacterial resistance: Ampicillin, 100 μg/mL
  Growth temperature: 37°C
  Growth strain: DH5alpha
  Copy number: High Copy
Gene/Insert
  Gene/Insert name: SUMO1
  Species: H. sapiens (human)
  Insert size (bp): 357
  Entrez Gene: SUMO1 (a.k.a. DAP1, GMP1, OFC10, PIC1, SENP2, SMT3, SMT3C, SMT3H3, UBL1)
  Promoter: CMV
  Tag / fusion protein: Flag (N terminal on insert)
  Cloning method: Unknown
  Sequencing primers: 5′ CMV-F; 3′ BGH-rev
Terms and licenses: Academic/Nonprofit Terms; Industry Terms: Not Available to Industry
How to cite: pJ609 Flag-Sumo1 was a gift from Lianna Swanson (Addgene plasmid # 49046 ; http://n2t.net/addgene:49046 ; RRID:Addgene_49046)
