[The description below was written by a language model from this plasmid's Addgene catalogue record and pLannotate feature annotations shown in this document.]
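Description:
pJ609 Flag-Sumo1 is a 5,127 bp mammalian expression plasmid built on the commercial pJexpress609 backbone and designed to produce human SUMO1 carrying an N-terminal Flag epitope. It is maintained in E. coli as a high-copy plasmid through a ColE1/pUC-type origin and selected with ampicillin via a β-lactamase gene driven by its own promoter.

The expression cassette uses the human cytomegalovirus immediate-early enhancer and promoter, followed by a T7 promoter that could support in vitro transcription. Downstream lies a short Flag-encoding segment (annotated as a partial match to 3xFLAG, consistent with a single Flag tag), then the SUMO1 coding sequence. Transcripts are terminated by the bovine growth hormone polyadenylation signal. SUMO1 is a ubiquitin-like modifier that is covalently attached to lysine residues of target proteins through an E1/E2/E3 cascade, so an epitope-tagged version allows detection or immunoprecipitation of SUMO1 and its conjugates with anti-Flag reagents. The record gives the purpose only as mammalian expression of tagged SUMO1.

A second cassette provides selection in mammalian cells. An SV40 enhancer/early promoter, together with the bacterial EM7 promoter, drives puromycin N-acetyltransferase and ends in an SV40 polyadenylation signal, allowing stably transfected cells to be selected with puromycin. The remaining automated annotations are short fragments: lacZα, a lac operator, an rrnB T2 terminator, a truncated HIV-1 LTR match, f1 ori, ble and KanR. These are probably backbone remnants or partial sequence matches rather than functional elements. The cloning method is not recorded.
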