Features (pLannotate 1.2.2; 20 found; start..end, strand, type, name):
     86..674     +  rep_origin     ori: high-copy-number ColE1/pMB1/pBR322/pUC origin of replication
    899..916     +  terminator     rrnB T2 terminator (fragment): transcription terminator T2 from the E. coli rrnB gene
    941..960     -  CDS            lacZα (fragment): LacZα fragment of β-galactosidase; lacZ fragment
   1416..1432    +  protein_bind   lac operator: The lac repressor binds to the lac operator to inhibit transcription in E. coli. This inhibition can be relieved by adding lactose or isopropyl-β-D-thiogalactopyranoside (IPTG). lac repressor encoded by lacI
   1459..1838    +  enhancer       CMV enhancer: human cytomegalovirus immediate early enhancer
   1839..2042    +  promoter       CMV promoter: human cytomegalovirus (CMV) immediate early promoter
   2038..2071    +  LTR            5' LTR (truncated) (fragment): truncated 5' long terminal repeat (LTR) from HIV-1
   2087..2105    +  promoter       T7 promoter: promoter for bacteriophage T7 RNA polymerase
   2134..2154    +  CDS            3xFLAG (fragment): three tandem FLAG® epitope tags
   2183..2485    +  CDS            SUMO1: SUMO1_HUMAN - Also known as SMT3C, SMT3H3, UBL1. Experimental evidence at protein level: Swiss-Prot protein existence level 1. Ubiquitin-like protein that can be covalently attached to proteins as a monomer or a lysine-linked polymer. Covalent attachment via an isopeptide bond to its substrates requires prior activation by the E1 complex SAE1-SAE2 and linkage to the E2 enzyme UBE2I, and can be promoted by E3 ligases such as PIAS1-4, RANBP2 or CBX4. This post- translational modification on lysine residues of proteins plays a crucial role in a number of cellular processes such as nuclear transpo
   2509..2620    +  polyA_signal   bGH poly(A) signal: bovine growth hormone polyadenylation signal
   2621..2729    +  rep_origin     f1 ori (fragment): f1 bacteriophage origin of replication; arrow indicates direction of (+) strand synthesis
   2743..3072    +  promoter       SV40 promoter: SV40 enhancer and early promoter
   3120..3167    +  promoter       EM7 promoter: synthetic bacterial promoter&nbsp
   3186..3785    +  CDS            PuroR (fragment): puromycin N-acetyltransferase; pac from Streptomyces; confers resistance to puromycin
   3795..3920    +  CDS            ble (fragment): BLE_KLEPN - Experimental evidence at protein level: Swiss-Prot protein existence level 1. Binding protein with a strong affinity to the bleomycin family of antibiotics. Binds to CL990; an antimitotic-antibiotic compound. From Klebsiella pneumoniae.
   3915..4036    +  polyA_signal   SV40 poly(A) signal: SV40 polyadenylation signal
   4089..4949    -  CDS            AmpR: β-lactamase; bla; confers resistance to ampicillin, carbenicillin, and related antibiotics
   4952..5048    -  promoter       AmpR promoter (fragment): bla
   5078..5102    -  CDS            KanR (fragment): aminoglycoside phosphotransferase; aph(3')-Ia; confers resistance to kanamycin
>Addgene plasmid #49046 | pJ609 Flag-Sumo1 | depositor full sequence | sequence record 72029 | pJ609 Flag-Sumo1 sequence 5127 bps
CTCATGACCAAAATCCCTTAACGTGAGTTACGCGCGCGTCGTTCCACTGAGCGTCAGACCCCGTAGAAAA
GATCAAAGGATCTTCTTGAGATCCTTTTTTTCTGCGCGTAATCTGCTGCTTGCAAACAAAAAAACCACCG
CTACCAGCGGTGGTTTGTTTGCCGGATCAAGAGCTACCAACTCTTTTTCCGAAGGTAACTGGCTTCAGCA
GAGCGCAGATACCAAATACTGTTCTTCTAGTGTAGCCGTAGTTAGCCCACCACTTCAAGAACTCTGTAGC
ACCGCCTACATACCTCGCTCTGCTAATCCTGTTACCAGTGGCTGCTGCCAGTGGCGATAAGTCGTGTCTT
ACCGGGTTGGACTCAAGACGATAGTTACCGGATAAGGCGCAGCGGTCGGGCTGAACGGGGGGTTCGTGCA
CACAGCCCAGCTTGGAGCGAACGACCTACACCGAACTGAGATACCTACAGCGTGAGCTATGAGAAAGCGC
CACGCTTCCCGAAGGGAGAAAGGCGGACAGGTATCCGGTAAGCGGCAGGGTCGGAACAGGAGAGCGCACG
AGGGAGCTTCCAGGGGGAAACGCCTGGTATCTTTATAGTCCTGTCGGGTTTCGCCACCTCTGACTTGAGC
GTCGATTTTTGTGATGCTCGTCAGGGGGGCGGAGCCTATGGAAAAACGCCAGCAACGCGGCCTTTTTACG
GTTCCTGGCCTTTTGCTGGCCTTTTGCTCACATGTTCTTTCCTGCGTTATCCCCTGATTCTGTGGATAAC
CGTATTACCGCCTTTGAGTGAGCTGATACCGCTCGCCGCAGCCGAACGACCGAGCGCAGCGAGTCAGTGA
GCGAGGAAGCGGAAGGCGAGAGTAGGGAACTGCCAGGCATCAAACTAAGCAGAAGGCCCCTGACGGATGG
CCTTTTTGCGTTTCTACAAACTCTTTCTGTGTTGTAAAACGACGGCCAGTCTTAAGCTCGGGCCCCCTGG
GCGGTTCTGATAACGAGTAATCGTTAATCCGCAAATAACGTAAAAACCCGCTTCGGCGGGTTTTTTTATG
GGGGGAGTTTAGGGAAAGAGCATTTGTCAGAATATTTAAGGGCGCCTGTCACTTTGCTTGATATATGAGA
ATTATTTAACCTTATAAATGAGAAAAAAGCAACGCACTTTAAATAAGATACGTTGCTTTTTCGATTGATG
AACACCTATAATTAAACTATTCATCTATTATTTATGATTTTTTGTATATACAATATTTCTAGTTTGTTAA
AGAGAATTAAGAAAATAAATCTCGAAAATAATAAAGGGAAAATCAGTTTTTGATATCAAAATTATACATG
TCAACGATAATACAAAATATAATACAAACTATAAGATGTTATCAGTATTTATTATCATTTAGAATAAATT
TTGTGTCGCCCTTAATTGTGAGCGGATAACAATTACGAGCTTCATGCACAGTGGCGTTGACATTGATTAT
TGACTAGTTATTAATAGTAATCAATTACGGGGTCATTAGTTCATAGCCCATATATGGAGTTCCGCGTTAC
ATAACTTACGGTAAATGGCCCGCCTGGCTGACCGCCCAACGACCCCCGCCCATTGACGTCAATAATGACG
TATGTTCCCATAGTAACGCCAATAGGGACTTTCCATTGACGTCAATGGGTGGAGTATTTACGGTAAACTG
CCCACTTGGCAGTACATCAAGTGTATCATATGCCAAGTACGCCCCCTATTGACGTCAATGACGGTAAATG
GCCCGCCTGGCATTATGCCCAGTACATGACCTTATGGGACTTTCCTACTTGGCAGTACATCTACGTATTA
GTCATCGCTATTACCATGGTGATGCGGTTTTGGCAGTACATCAATGGGCGTGGATAGCGGTTTGACTCAC
GGGGATTTCCAAGTCTCCACCCCATTGACGTCAATGGGAGTTTGTTTTGGCACCAAAATCAACGGGACTT
TCCAAAATGTCGTAACAACTCCGCCCCATTGACGCAAATGGGCGGTAGGCGTGTACGGTGGGAGGTCTAT
ATAAGCAGAGCTCTCTGGCTAACTAGAGAACCCACTGCTTACTGGCTTATCGAAATTAATACGACTCACT
ATAGGGGACACCCAAGCTGGCTAGCGACACCATGGACTACAAAGACGATGACGACAAGGGTCCAGGACCT
GGTCCAGGACCTATGTCTGACCAGGAGGCAAAACCTTCAACTGAGGACTTGGGGGATAAGAAGGAAGGTG
AATATATTAAACTCAAAGTCATTGGACAGGATAGCAGTGAGATTCACTTCAAAGTGAAAATGACAACACA
TCTCAAGAAACTCAAAGAATCATACTGTCAAAGACAGGGTGTTCCAATGAATTCACTCAGGTTTCTCTTT
GAGGGTCAGAGAATTGCTGATAATCATACTCCAAAAGAACTGGGAATGGAGGAAGAAGATGTGATTGAAG
TTTATCAGGAACAAACGGGGGGTCATTCAACAGTTTAGCTCGAGAAAATCAGCCTCGACTGTGCCTTCTA
GTTGCCAGCCATCTGTTGTTTGCCCCTCCCCCGTGCCTTCCTTGACCCTGGAAGGTGCCACTCCCACTGT
CCTTTCCTAATAAAATGAGGAAATTGCATCACAACACTCAACCCTATCTCGGTCTATTCTTTTGATTTAT
AAGGGATTTTGCCGATTTCGGCCTATTGGTTAAAAAATGAGCTGATTTAACAAAAATTTAACGCGAATTA
ATTCTGTGGAATGTGTGTCAGTTAGGGTGTGGAAAGTCCCCAGGCTCCCCAGCAGGCAGAAGTATGCAAA
GCATGCATCTCAATTAGTCAGCAACCAGGTGTGGAAAGTCCCCAGGCTCCCCAGCAGGCAGAAGTATGCA
AAGCATGCATCTCAATTAGTCAGCAACCATAGTCCCGCCCCTAACTCCGCCCATCCCGCCCCTAACTCCG
CCCAGTTCCGCCCATTCTCCGCCCCATGGCTGACTAATTTTTTTTATTTATGCAGAGGCCGAGGCCGCCT
CTGCCTCTGAGCTATTCCAGAAGTAGTGAGGAGGCTTTTTTGGAGGCCTAGGCTTTTGCAAAAAGCTCCC
GGGAGCTTGTATATCCATTTTCGGATCTGATCAGCACGTGTTGACAATTAATCATCGGCATAGTATATCG
GCATAGTATAATACGACAAGGTGAGGAACTAAACCATGACCGAGTACAAGCCCACGGTGCGCCTCGCCAC
CCGCGACGACGTCCCCAGGGCCGTACGCACCCTCGCCGCCGCGTTCGCCGACTACCCCGCCACGCGCCAC
ACCGTCGATCCGGACCGCCACATCGAGCGGGTCACCGAGCTGCAAGAACTCTTCCTCACGCGCGTCGGGC
TCGACATCGGCAAGGTGTGGGTCGCGGACGACGGCGCCGCGGTGGCGGTCTGGACCACGCCGGAGAGCGT
CGAAGCGGGGGCGGTGTTCGCCGAGATCGGCCCGCGCATGGCCGAGTTGAGCGGTTCCCGGCTGGCCGCG
CAGCAACAGATGGAAGGCCTCCTGGCGCCGCACCGGCCCAAGGAGCCCGCGTGGTTCCTGGCCACCGTCG
GCGTCTCGCCCGACCACCAGGGCAAGGGTCTGGGCAGCGCCGTCGTGCTCCCCGGAGTGGAGGCGGCCGA
GCGCGCCGGGGTGCCCGCCTTCCTGGAGACATCCGCGCCCCGCAACCTCCCCTTCTACGAGCGGCTCGGC
TTCACCGTCACCGCCGACGTCGAGGTGCCCGAAGGACCGCGCACCTGGTGCATGACCCGCAAGCCCGGTG
CCTGACACGTGCTACGAGATTTCGATTCCACCGCCGCCTTCTATGAAAGGTTGGGCTTCGGAATCGTTTT
CCGGGACGCCGGCTGGATGATCCTCCAGCGCGGGGATCTCATGCTGGAGTTCTTCGCCCACCCCAACTTG
TTTATTGCAGCTTATAATGGTTACAAATAAAGCAATAGCATCACAAATTTCACAAATAAAGCATTTTTTT
CACTGCATTCTAGTTGTGGTTTGTCCAAACTCATCAATGTATCTTATCATGTCTGTATACCGTCGACCTC
TAGCTAGAGCTTGGCGTAATCATGGTCATTACCAATGCTTAATCAGTGAGGCACCTATCTCAGCGATCTG
TCTATTTCGTTCATCCATAGTTGCCTGACTCCCCGTCGTGTAGATAACTACGATACGGGAGGGCTTACCA
TCTGGCCCCAGCGCTGCGATGATACCGCGAGAACCACGCTCACCGGCTCCGGATTTATCAGCAATAAACC
AGCCAGCCGGAAGGGCCGAGCGCAGAAGTGGTCCTGCAACTTTATCCGCCTCCATCCAGTCTATTAATTG
TTGCCGGGAAGCTAGAGTAAGTAGTTCGCCAGTTAATAGTTTGCGCAACGTTGTTGCCATCGCTACAGGC
ATCGTGGTGTCACGCTCGTCGTTTGGTATGGCTTCATTCAGCTCCGGTTCCCAACGATCAAGGCGAGTTA
CATGATCCCCCATGTTGTGCAAAAAAGCGGTTAGCTCCTTCGGTCCTCCGATCGTTGTCAGAAGTAAGTT
GGCCGCAGTGTTATCACTCATGGTTATGGCAGCACTGCATAATTCTCTTACTGTCATGCCATCCGTAAGA
TGCTTTTCTGTGACTGGTGAGTACTCAACCAAGTCATTCTGAGAATAGTGTATGCGGCGACCGAGTTGCT
CTTGCCCGGCGTCAATACGGGATAATACCGCGCCACATAGCAGAACTTTAAAAGTGCTCATCATTGGAAA
ACGTTCTTCGGGGCGAAAACTCTCAAGGATCTTACCGCTGTTGAGATCCAGTTCGATGTAACCCACTCGT
GCACCCAACTGATCTTCAGCATCTTTTACTTTCACCAGCGTTTCTGGGTGAGCAAAAACAGGAAGGCAAA
ATGCCGCAAAAAAGGGAATAAGGGCGACACGGAAATGTTGAATACTCATATTCTTCCTTTTTCAATATTA
TTGAAGCATTTATCAGGGTTATTGTCTCATGAGCGGATACATATTTGAATGTATTTAGAAAAATAAACAA
ATAGGGGTCAGTGTTACAACCAATTAACCAATTCTGAACATTATCGCGAGCCCATTTATACCTGAATATG
GCTCATAACACCCCTTG
