>Addgene plasmid #49046 | pJ609 Flag-Sumo1 | addgene partial sequence | sequence record 73015 | CMV-F 5'-CGCAAATGGGCGGTAGGCGTG-3'
TAGCGAGCTCTCTGGCTAACTAGAGAACCCACTGCTTACTGGCTTATCGAAATTAATACGACTCACTATA
GGGGACACCCAAGCTGGCTAGCGACACCATGGACTACAAAGACGATGACGACAAGGGTCCAGGACCTGGT
CCAGGACCTATGTCTGACCAGGAGGCAAAACCTTCAACTGAGGACTTGGGGGATAAGAAGGAAGGTGAAT
ATATTAAACTCAAAGTCATTGGACAGGATAGCAGTGAGATTCACTTCAAAGTGAAAATGACAACACATCT
CAAGAAACTCAAAGAATCATACTGTCAAAGACAGGGTGTTCCAATGAATTCACTCAGGTTTCTCTTTGAG
GGTCAGAGAATTGCTGATAATCATACTCCAAAAGAACTGGGAATGGAGGAAGAAGATGTGATTGAAGTTT
ATCAGGAACAAACGGGGGGTCATTCAACAGTTTAGCTCGAGAAAATCAGCCTCGACTGTGCCTTCTAGTT
GCCAGCCATCTGTTGTTTGCCCCTCCCCCGTGCCTTCCTTGACCCTGGAAGGTGCCACTCCCACTGTCCT
TTCCTAATAAAATGAGGAAATTGCATCACAACACTCAACCCTATCTCGGTCTATTCTTTTGATTTATAAG
GGATTTTGCCGATTTCGGCCTATTGGTTAAAAAATGAGCTGATTTAACAAAAATTTAACGCGAATTAATT
CTGTGGAATGTGTGTCAGTTAGGGTGTGGAAAGTCCCCAGGCTCCCCAGCAGGCAGAAGTATGCAAAGCA
TGCATCTCAATTAGTCAGCAACCAGGTGTGGAAAGTCCCCAGGCTCCCCAGCAGGCAGAAGTATGCAAAG
CATGCATCTCAATTAGTCAGCAACCATAGTCCCGCCCCTAACTCCGCCCATCCCGCCCCTAACTCCGCCC
AGTTCCGCCCATTCTCCGCCCCATGGCTGACTAATTTTTTT
